Addgene plasmid #40633: pGEX4T-1_WT_OCT4
Depositing lab: James Thomson. Depositing organization: University of Wisconsin, Madison. Publication: Phosphorylation regulates human OCT4. Brumbaugh J, Hou Z, Russell JD, Howden SE, Yu P, Ledvina AR, Coon JJ, Thomson JA. Proc Natl Acad Sci U S A. 2012 May 8;109(19):7162-8. Epub 2012 Apr 2. 10.1073/pnas.1203874109 PubMed 22474382.
Backbone
  Vector backbone: pGEX4T-1
  Backbone manufacturer: GE-healthcare
  Backbone size w/o insert (bp): 6237
  Total vector size (bp): 7362
  Modifications to backbone: Added TEV cleavage site
  Vector type: Bacterial Expression
Growth in bacteria
  Bacterial resistance: Ampicillin, 100 μg/mL
  Growth temperature: 37°C
  Growth strain: DH5alpha
  Copy number: Unknown
Gene/Insert
  Gene/Insert name: POU5F1 (alt name: OCT4)
  Species: H. sapiens (human)
  Insert size (bp): 1125
  Entrez Gene: POU5F1 (a.k.a. OCT3, OCT4, OCT4Borf1, OTF-3, OTF3, OTF4, Oct-3, Oct-4, Oct3/4)
  Promoter: tac
  Tag / fusion protein: GST (N terminal on insert); Thrombin cleavage (N terminal on insert); TEV cleavage (N terminal on insert)
  Cloning method: Restriction Enzyme; 5′ cloning site NheI (not destroyed); 3′ cloning site EcoRI (not destroyed)
  Sequencing primers: 5′ NA; 3′ NA
Terms and licenses: Academic/Nonprofit Terms; Industry Terms: Not Available to Industry
How to cite: pGEX4T-1_WT_OCT4 was a gift from James Thomson (Addgene plasmid # 40633 ; http://n2t.net/addgene:40633 ; RRID:Addgene_40633)
