[The description below was written by a language model from this plasmid's Addgene catalogue record and pLannotate feature annotations shown in this document.]
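Description:
pGEX4T-1_WT_OCT4 is a bacterial expression plasmid built on the pGEX4T-1 backbone for producing wild-type human OCT4 (POU5F1) as a glutathione S-transferase fusion in E. coli. It replicates from a ColE1/pMB1-type origin and is selected with ampicillin through the β-lactamase gene. A plasmid-borne lacI gene supplies lac repressor, which binds the lac operator next to the tac promoter, so the fusion stays repressed until IPTG is added.

The expression cassette runs from the tac promoter and operator into the Schistosoma japonicum GST coding sequence, followed by a short linker and then the POU5F1 open reading frame, cloned between NheI and EcoRI sites that remain intact. According to the catalogue entry, the linker carries the native thrombin cleavage site of the vector plus an added TEV protease site. GST can therefore be used for glutathione-affinity capture and then removed with either protease. These two sites are not annotated individually in the feature table.

Downstream of the insert, the table lists fragments of a His tag, a T7 gene 10-derived solubility tag, a T7 terminator and part of an f1 origin. These are not typical of pGEX vectors, and the record does not say whether any are in frame with OCT4. The sequenced record is 6,535 nt, shorter than the 7,362 bp total in the catalogue, so the stated sizes are best treated as approximate. The associated study concerns phosphorylation of human OCT4, which suggests the plasmid served as a source of recombinant wild-type protein for biochemical work, although the record does not specify particular assays.
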