Features (pLannotate 1.2.2; 21 found; start..end, strand, type, name):
      1..78      +  promoter       lacI promoter: lacI
     79..1161    +  CDS            lacI: lac repressor; lacI; The lac repressor binds to the lac operator to inhibit transcription in E. coli. This inhibition can be relieved by adding lactose or isopropyl-β-D-thiogalactopyranoside (IPTG).
   1174..1195    +  protein_bind   CAP binding site: CAP binding activates transcription in the presence of cAMP. E. coli catabolite activator protein
   1210..1240    +  promoter       lac promoter: promoter for the E. coli lac operon
   1248..1264    +  protein_bind   lac operator: The lac repressor binds to the lac operator to inhibit transcription in E. coli. This inhibition can be relieved by adding lactose or isopropyl-β-D-thiogalactopyranoside (IPTG). lac repressor encoded by lacI
   1284..1457    +  CDS            lacZα: LacZα fragment of β-galactosidase; lacZ fragment
   1721..1837    -  CDS            yciV (fragment): RNAAM_ECOLI - Also known as trpH From Escherichia coli (strain K12).
   1913..1941    +  promoter       tac promoter: strong E. coli promoter; hybrid between the trp and lac UV5 promoters
   1949..1965    +  protein_bind   lac operator: The lac repressor binds to the lac operator to inhibit transcription in E. coli. This inhibition can be relieved by adding lactose or isopropyl-β-D-thiogalactopyranoside (IPTG). lac repressor encoded by lacI
   1988..2641    +  CDS            GST26_SCHJA: Experimental evidence at protein level: Swiss-Prot protein existence level 1. GST isoenzymes appear to play a central role in the parasite detoxification system. Other functions are also suspected including a role in increasing the solubility of haematin in the parasite gut. From Schistosoma japonicum (Blood fluke).
   2705..3781    +  CDS            POU5F1: PO5F1_HUMAN - Also known as OCT3, OCT4, OTF3. Experimental evidence at protein level: Swiss-Prot protein existence level 1. Transcription factor that binds to the octamer motif (5'- ATTTGCAT-3'). Forms a trimeric complex with SOX2 or SOX15 on DNA and controls the expression of a number of genes involved in embryonic development such as YES1, FGF4, UTF1 and ZFP206. Critical for early embryogenesis and for embryonic stem cell pluripotency. From Homo sapiens (Human).
   3849..3866    +  CDS            9xHis (fragment): 9xHis affinity tag
   3876..3925    +  CDS            SET1 (fragment): solubility-enhancement tag derived from T7 phage gene 10B
   3933..3980    +  terminator     T7 terminator: transcription terminator for bacteriophage T7 RNA polymerase
   4017..4248    +  rep_origin     f1 ori (fragment) (sequence partly withheld): f1 bacteriophage origin of replication; arrow indicates direction of (+) strand synthesis
   4282..4321    +  CDS            rop (fragment): Rop protein, which maintains plasmids at low copy number; rop
   4423..4463    +  misc_feature   bom (fragment): basis of mobility region from pBR322
   4568..4672    +  promoter       AmpR promoter: bla
   4673..5533    +  CDS            AmpR: β-lactamase; bla; confers resistance to ampicillin, carbenicillin, and related antibiotics
   5704..6292    +  rep_origin     ori: high-copy-number ColE1/pMB1/pBR322/pUC origin of replication
   6478..6529    -  misc_feature   bom (fragment): basis of mobility region from pBR322
>Addgene plasmid #40633 | pGEX4T-1_WT_OCT4 | addgene full sequence | sequence record 316936 | Addgene NGS Result
GACACCATCGAATGGCGCAAAACCTTTCGCGGTATGGCATGATAGCGCCCGGAAGAGAGTCAATTCAGGG
TGGTGAATGTGAAACCAGTAACGTTATACGATGTCGCAGAGTATGCCGGTGTCTCTTATCAGACCGTTTC
CCGCGTGGTGAACCAGGCCAGCCACGTTTCTGCGAAAACGCGGGAAAAAGTGGAAGCGGCGATGGCGGAG
CTGAATTACATTCCCAACCGCGTGGCACAACAACTGGCGGGCAAACAGTCGTTGCTGATTGGCGTTGCCA
CCTCCAGTCTGGCCCTGCACGCGCCGTCGCAAATTGTCGCGGCGATTAAATCTCGCGCCGATCAACTGGG
TGCCAGCGTGGTGGTGTCGATGGTAGAACGAAGCGGCGTCGAAGCCTGTAAAGCGGCGGTGCACAATCTT
CTCGCGCAACGCGTCAGTGGGCTGATCATTAACTATCCGCTGGATGACCAGGATGCCATTGCTGTGGAAG
CTGCCTGCACTAATGTTCCGGCGTTATTTCTTGATGTCTCTGACCAGACACCCATCAACAGTATTATTTT
CTCCCATGAAGACGGTACGCGACTGGGCGTGGAGCATCTGGTCGCATTGGGTCACCAGCAAATCGCGCTG
TTAGCGGGCCCATTAAGTTCTGTCTCGGCGCGTCTGCGTCTGGCTGGCTGGCATAAATATCTCACTCGCA
ATCAAATTCAGCCGATAGCGGAACGGGAAGGCGACTGGAGTGCCATGTCCGGTTTTCAACAAACCATGCA
AATGCTGAATGAGGGCATCGTTCCCACTGCGATGCTGGTTGCCAACGATCAGATGGCGCTGGGCGCAATG
CGCGCCATTACCGAGTCCGGGCTGCGCGTTGGTGCGGATATCTCGGTAGTGGGATACGACGATACCGAAG
ACAGCTCATGTTATATCCCGCCGTTAACCACCATCAAACAGGATTTTCGCCTGCTGGGGCAAACCAGCGT
GGACCGCTTGCTGCAACTCTCTCAGGGCCAGGCGGTGAAGGGCAATCAGCTGTTGCCCGTCTCACTGGTG
AAAAGAAAAACCACCCTGGCGCCCAATACGCAAACCGCCTCTCCCCGCGCGTTGGCCGATTCATTAATGC
AGCTGGCACGACAGGTTTCCCGACTGGAAAGCGGGCAGTGAGCGCAACGCAATTAATGTAAGTTAGCTCA
CTCATTAGGCACCCCAGGCTTTACACTTTATGCTTCCGGCTCGTATGTTGTGTGGAATTGTGAGCGGATA
ACAATTTCACACAGGAAACAGCTATGACCATGATTACGGATTCACTGGCCGTCGTTTTACAACGTCGTGA
CTGGGAAAACCCTGGCGTTACCCAACTTAATCGCCTTGCAGCACATCCCCCTTTCGCCAGCTGGCGTAAT
AGCGAAGAGGCCCGCACCGATCGCCCTTCCCAACAGTTGCGCAGCCTGAATGGCGAATGGCGCTTTGCCT
GGTTTCCGGCACCAGAAGCGGTGCCGGAAAGCTGGCTGGAGTGCGATCTTCCTGAGGCCGATACTGTCGT
CGTCCCCTCAAACTGGCAGATGCACGGTTACGATGCGCCCATCTACACCAACGTGACCTATCCCATTACG
GTCAATCCGCCGTTTGTTCCCACGGAGAATCCGACGGGTTGTTACTCGCTCACATTTAATGTTGATGAAA
GCTGGCTACAGGAAGGCCAGACGCGAATTATTTTTGATGGCGTTGGAATTAGCTTATCGACTGCACGGTG
CACCAATGCTTCTGGCGTCAGGCAGCCATCGGAAGCTGTGGTATGGCTGTGCAGGTCGTAAATCACTGCA
TAATTCGTGTCGCTCAAGGCGCACTCCCGTTCTGGATAATGTTTTTTGCGCCGACATCATAACGGTTCTG
GCAAATATTCTGAAATGAGCTGTTGACAATTAATCATCGGCTCGTATAATGTGTGGAATTGTGAGCGGAT
AACAATTTCACACAGGAAACAGTATTCATGTCCCCTATACTAGGTTATTGGAAAATTAAGGGCCTTGTGC
AACCCACTCGACTTCTTTTGGAATATCTTGAAGAAAAATATGAAGAGCATTTGTATGAGCGCGATGAAGG
TGATAAATGGCGAAACAAAAAGTTTGAATTGGGTTTGGAGTTTCCCAATCTTCCTTATTATATTGATGGT
GATGTTAAATTAACACAGTCTATGGCCATCATACGTTATATAGCTGACAAGCACAACATGTTGGGTGGTT
GTCCAAAAGAGCGTGCAGAGATTTCAATGCTTGAAGGAGCGGTTTTGGATATTAGATACGGTGTTTCGAG
AATTGCATATAGTAAAGACTTTGAAACTCTCAAAGTTGATTTTCTTAGCAAGCTACCTGAAATGCTGAAA
ATGTTCGAAGATCGTTTATGTCATAAAACATATTTAAATGGTGATCATGTAACCCATCCTGACTTCATGT
TGTATGACGCTCTTGATGTTGTTTTATACATGGACCCAATGTGCCTGGATGCGTTCCCAAAATTAGTTTG
TTTTAAAAAACGTATTGAAGCTATCCCACAAATTGATAAGTACTTGAAATCCAGCAAGTATATAGCATGG
CCTTTGCAGGGCTGGCAAGCCACGTTTGGTGGTGGCGACCATCCTCCAAAATCGGATCTGGTTCCGCGTG
GATCTCATATGGAAAACTTGTATTTCCAGGGCCATATGGCTAGCGCGGGACACCTGGCTTCGGATTTCGC
CTTCTCGCCCCCTCCAGGTGGTGGAGGTGATGGGCCAGGGGGGCCGGAGCCGGGCTGGGTTGATCCTCGG
ACCTGGCTAAGCTTCCAAGGCCCTCCTGGAGGGCCAGGAATCGGGCCGGGGGTTGGGCCAGGCTCTGAGG
TGTGGGGGATTCCCCCATGCCCCCCGCCGTATGAGTTCTGTGGGGGGATGGCGTACTGTGGGCCCCAGGT
TGGAGTGGGGCTAGTGCCCCAAGGCGGCTTGGAGACCTCTCAGCCTGAGGGTGAAGCAGGAGTCGGGGTG
GAGAGCAACTCCGATGGGGCCTCCCCGGAGCCCTGCACCGTCACCCCTGGTGCCGTGAAGCTGGAGAAGG
AGAAGCTGGAGCAAAACCCGGAGGAGTCCCAGGACATCAAAGCTCTGCAGAAAGAACTCGAGCAATTTGC
CAAGCTCCTGAAGCAGAAGAGGATCACCCTGGGATATACACAGGCCGATGTGGGGCTCACCCTGGGGGTT
CTATTTGGGAAGGTATTCAGCCAAACGACCATCTGCCGCTTTGAGGCTCTGCAGCTTAGCTTCAAGAACA
TGTGTAAGCTGCGGCCCTTGCTGCAGAAGTGGGTGGAGGAAGCTGACAACAATGAAAATCTTCAGGAGAT
ATGCAAAGCAGAAACCCTCGTGCAGGCCCGAAAGAGAAAGCGAACCAGTATCGAGAACCGAGTGAGAGGC
AACCTGGAGAATTTGTTCCTGCAGTGCCCGAAACCCACACTGCAGCAGATCAGCCACATCGCCCAGCAGC
TTGGGCTCGAGAAGGATGTGGTCCGAGTGTGGTTCTGTAACCGGCGCCAGAAGGGCAAGCGATCAAGCAG
CGACTATGCACAACGAGAGGATTTTGAGGCTGCTGGGTCTCCTTTCTCAGGGGGACCAGTGTCCTTTCCT
CTGGCCCCAGGGCCCCATTTTGGTACCCCAGGCTATGGGAGCCCTCACTTCACTGCACTGTACTCCTCGG
TCCCTTTCCCTGAGGGGGAAGCCTTTCCCCCTGTCTCCGTCACCACTCTGGGCTCTCCCATGCATTCAAA
CTGAGAATTCGAGCTCCGTCGACAAGCTTACGGCCGCACTCGAGAACCTGTACTTCCAGGGAGTCGAGCA
CCACCACCACCACCACTGAGATCCGGCTGCTAACAAAGCCCGAAAGGAAGCTGAGTTGGCTGCTGCCACC
GCTGAGCAATAACTAGCATAACCCCTTGGGGCCTCTAAACGGGTCTTGAGGGGTTTTTTGCTGAAAGGAG
GAACTATATCCGGATTGGCGAATGGG
[124 nt withheld, positions 4017-4140]
C
[91 nt withheld, positions 4142-4232]
AGGGTGATGGTTCACGGGGGATCCCAATTCATCGTGACTGACTGACGATCTGCCTCGCGCGTTTCGGTGA
TGACGGTGAAAACCTCTGACACATGCAGCTCCCGGAGACGGTCACAGCTTGTCTGTAAGCGGATGCCGGG
AGCAGACAAGCCCGTCAGGGCGCGTCAGCGGGTGTTGGCGGGTGTCGGGGCGCAGCCATGACCCAGTCAC
GTAGCGATAGCGGAGTGTATAATTCTTGAAGACGAAAGGGCCTCGTGATACGCCTATTTTTATAGGTTAA
TGTCATGATAATAATGGTTTCTTAGACGTCAGGTGGCACTTTTCGGGGAAATGTGCGCGGAACCCCTATT
TGTTTATTTTTCTAAATACATTCAAATATGTATCCGCTCATGAGACAATAACCCTGATAAATGCTTCAAT
AATATTGAAAAAGGAAGAGTATGAGTATTCAACATTTCCGTGTCGCCCTTATTCCCTTTTTTGCGGCATT
TTGCCTTCCTGTTTTTGCTCACCCAGAAACGCTGGTGAAAGTAAAAGATGCTGAAGATCAGTTGGGTGCA
CGAGTGGGTTACATCGAACTGGATCTCAACAGCGGTAAGATCCTTGAGAGTTTTCGCCCCGAAGAACGTT
TTCCAATGATGAGCACTTTTAAAGTTCTGCTATGTGGCGCGGTATTATCCCGTGTTGACGCCGGGCAAGA
GCAACTCGGTCGCCGCATACACTATTCTCAGAATGACTTGGTTGAGTACTCACCAGTCACAGAAAAGCAT
CTTACGGATGGCATGACAGTAAGAGAATTATGCAGTGCTGCCATAACCATGAGTGATAACACTGCGGCCA
ACTTACTTCTGACAACGATCGGAGGACCGAAGGAGCTAACCGCTTTTTTGCACAACATGGGGGATCATGT
AACTCGCCTTGATCGTTGGGAACCGGAGCTGAATGAAGCCATACCAAACGACGAGCGTGACACCACGATG
CCTGCAGCAATGGCAACAACGTTGCGCAAACTATTAACTGGCGAACTACTTACTCTAGCTTCCCGGCAAC
AATTAATAGACTGGATGGAGGCGGATAAAGTTGCAGGACCACTTCTGCGCTCGGCCCTTCCGGCTGGCTG
GTTTATTGCTGATAAATCTGGAGCCGGTGAGCGTGGGTCTCGCGGTATCATTGCAGCACTGGGGCCAGAT
GGTAAGCCCTCCCGTATCGTAGTTATCTACACGACGGGGAGTCAGGCAACTATGGATGAACGAAATAGAC
AGATCGCTGAGATAGGTGCCTCACTGATTAAGCATTGGTAACTGTCAGACCAAGTTTACTCATATATACT
TTAGATTGATTTAAAACTTCATTTTTAATTTAAAAGGATCTAGGTGAAGATCCTTTTTGATAATCTCATG
ACCAAAATCCCTTAACGTGAGTTTTCGTTCCACTGAGCGTCAGACCCCGTAGAAAAGATCAAAGGATCTT
CTTGAGATCCTTTTTTTCTGCGCGTAATCTGCTGCTTGCAAACAAAAAAACCACCGCTACCAGCGGTGGT
TTGTTTGCCGGATCAAGAGCTACCAACTCTTTTTCCGAAGGTAACTGGCTTCAGCAGAGCGCAGATACCA
AATACTGTCCTTCTAGTGTAGCCGTAGTTAGGCCACCACTTCAAGAACTCTGTAGCACCGCCTACATACC
TCGCTCTGCTAATCCTGTTACCAGTGGCTGCTGCCAGTGGCGATAAGTCGTGTCTTACCGGGTTGGACTC
AAGACGATAGTTACCGGATAAGGCGCAGCGGTCGGGCTGAACGGGGGGTTCGTGCACACAGCCCAGCTTG
GAGCGAACGACCTACACCGAACTGAGATACCTACAGCGTGAGCTATGAGAAAGCGCCACGCTTCCCGAAG
GGAGAAAGGCGGACAGGTATCCGGTAAGCGGCAGGGTCGGAACAGGAGAGCGCACGAGGGAGCTTCCAGG
GGGAAACGCCTGGTATCTTTATAGTCCTGTCGGGTTTCGCCACCTCTGACTTGAGCGTCGATTTTTGTGA
TGCTCGTCAGGGGGGCGGAGCCTATGGAAAAACGCCAGCAACGCGGCCTTTTTACGGTTCCTGGCCTTTT
GCTGGCCTTTTGCTCACATGTTCTTTCCTGCGTTATCCCCTGATTCTGTGGATAACCGTATTACCGCCTT
TGAGTGAGCTGATACCGCTCGCCGCAGCCGAACGACCGAGCGCAGCGAGTCAGTGAGCGAGGAAGCGGAA
GAGCGCCTGATGCGGTATTTTCTCCTTACGCATCTGTGCGGTATTTCACACCGCATAAATTCC
