>Addgene plasmid #40633 | pGEX4T-1_WT_OCT4 | depositor partial sequence | sequence record 52853 | OCT4 coding region
CATATGGAAAACTTGTATTTCCAGGGCCATATGGCTAGCGCGGGACACCTGGCTTCGGATTTCGCCTTCT
CGCCCCCTCCAGGTGGTGGAGGTGATGGGCCAGGGGGGCCGGAGCCGGGCTGGGTTGATCCTCGGACCTG
GCTAAGCTTCCAAGGCCCTCCTGGAGGGCCAGGAATCGGGCCGGGGGTTGGGCCAGGCTCTGAGGTGTGG
GGGATTCCCCCATGCCCCCCGCCGTATGAGTTCTGTGGGGGGATGGCGTACTGTGGGCCCCAGGTTGGAG
TGGGGCTAGTGCCCCAAGGCGGCTTGGAGACCTCTCAGCCTGAGGGTGAAGCAGGAGTCGGGGTGGAGAG
CAACTCCGATGGGGCCTCCCCGGAGCCCTGCACCGTCACCCCTGGTGCCGTGAAGCTGGAGAAGGAGAAG
CTGGAGCAAAACCCGGAGGAGTCCCAGGACATCAAAGCTCTGCAGAAAGAACTCGAGCAATTTGCCAAGC
TCCTGAAGCAGAAGAGGATCACCCTGGGATATACACAGGCCGATGTGGGGCTCACCCTGGGGGTTCTATT
TGGGAAGGTATTCAGCCAAACGACCATCTGCCGCTTTGAGGCTCTGCAGCTTAGCTTCAAGAACATGTGT
AAGCTGCGGCCCTTGCTGCAGAAGTGGGTGGAGGAAGCTGACAACAATGAAAATCTTCAGGAGATATGCA
AAGCAGAAACCCTCGTGCAGGCCCGAAAGAGAAAGCGAACCAGTATCGAGAACCGAGTGAGAGGCAACCT
GGAGAATTTGTTCCTGCAGTGCCCGAAACCCACACTGCAGCAGATCAGCCACATCGCCCAGCAGCTTGGG
CTCGAGAAGGATGTGGTCCGAGTGTGGTTCTGTAACCGGCGCCAGAAGGGCAAGCGATCAAGCAGCGACT
ATGCACAACGAGAGGATTTTGAGGCTGCTGGGTCTCCTTTCTCAGGGGGACCAGTGTCCTTTCCTCTGGC
CCCAGGGCCCCATTTTGGTACCCCAGGCTATGGGAGCCCTCACTTCACTGCACTGTACTCCTCGGTCCCT
TTCCCTGAGGGGGAAGCCTTTCCCCCTGTCTCCGTCACCACTCTGGGCTCTCCCATGCATTCAAACTGAG
AATTCGA
