>Addgene plasmid #40633 | pGEX4T-1_WT_OCT4 | addgene partial sequence | sequence record 54313 | pGEX5
TCTCAATCGGATCTGGTTCGCGTGGATCTCATATGGAAAACTTGTATTTCCAGGGCCATATGGCTAGCGC
GGGACACCTGGCTTCGGATTTCGCCTTCTCGCCCCCTCCAGGTGGTGGAGGTGATGGGCCAGGGGGGCCG
GAGCCGGGCTGGGTTGATCCTCGGACCTGGCTAAGCTTCCAAGGCCCTCCTGGAGGGCCAGGAATCGGGC
CGGGGGTTGGGCCAGGCTCTGAGGTGTGGGGGATTCCCCCATGCCCCCCGCCGTATGAGTTCTGTGGGGG
GATGGCGTACTGTGGGCCCCAGGTTGGAGTGGGGCTAGTGCCCCAAGGCGGCTTGGAGACCTCTCAGCCT
GAGGGTGAAGCAGGAGTCGGGGTGGAGAGCAACTCCGATGGGGCCTCCCCGGAGCCCTGCACCGTCACCC
CTGGTGCCGTGAAGCTGGAGAAGGAGAAGCTGGAGCAAAACCCGGAGGAGTCCCAGGACATCAAAGCTCT
GCAGAAAGAACTCGAGCAATTTGCCAAGCTCCTGAAGCAGAAGAGGATCACCCTGGGATATACACAGGCC
GATGTGGGGCTCACCCTGGGGGTTCTATTTGGGAAGGTATTCAGCCAAACGACCATCTGCCGCTTTGAGG
CTCTGCAGCTTAGCTTCAAGAACATGTGTAAGCTGCGGCCCTTGCTGCAGAAGTGGGTGGAGGAAGCTGA
CAACAATGAAAATCTTCAGGAGATATGCAAAGCAGAAACCCTCGTGCAGGCCCGAAAGAGAAAGCGAACC
AGTATCGAGAACCGAGTGAGAGGCAACCTGGAGAATTTGTTCCTGCAGTGCCCGAAACCCACACTGCAGC
AGATCAGCCACATCG
